Addgene plasmid #184920: pEasyG3_mic
Purpose: Template to generate via PCR two gRNAs for expression in S. cerevisiae. The PCR product from pEasyG3_mic recombines in vivo with a PCR product from pEasyG3_zeo/nat/hph.
Depositing lab: Jeferson Gross. Depositing organization: Instituto de Pesquisa em Bioenergia (IPBEN), UNESP. Publication: EasyGuide Plasmids Support in Vivo Assembly of gRNAs for CRISPR/Cas9 Applications in Saccharomyces cerevisiae. Jacobus AP, Barreto JA, de Bem LS, Menegon YA, Fier I, Bueno JGR, Dos Santos LV, Gross J. ACS Synth Biol. 2022 Nov 18;11(11):3886-3891. doi: 10.1021/acssynbio.2c00348. Epub 2022 Oct 18. PubMed 36257021.
Backbone
  Vector backbone: pUC19
  Vector type: Bacterial Expression, CRISPR
Growth in bacteria
  Bacterial resistance: Chloramphenicol, 25 μg/mL
  Growth temperature: 37°C
  Growth strain: DH5alpha
  Copy number: High Copy
Gene/Insert
  Gene/Insert name: gRNA scaffold
  gRNA/shRNA sequence: NNNNNNNNNNNNNNNNNNNN
  Species: Streptococcus pyogenes
Terms and licenses: Academic/Nonprofit Terms; Industry Terms: Not Available to Industry
How to cite: pEasyG3_mic was a gift from Jeferson Gross (Addgene plasmid # 184920 ; http://n2t.net/addgene:184920 ; RRID:Addgene_184920)
