[The description below was written by a language model from this plasmid's Addgene catalogue record and pLannotate feature annotations shown in this document.]
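Description:
pEasyG3_mic is a pUC19-derived, high-copy bacterial plasmid of about 4.1 kb. It is not a finished expression vector: it serves as a PCR template in the EasyGuide system for building CRISPR/Cas9 guide RNA plasmids in Saccharomyces cerevisiae. In E. coli it replicates from the ColE1/pUC origin and is selected with chloramphenicol through a cat gene driven by its own promoter. Only a fragment of the AmpR promoter remains from the original backbone. No yeast selection marker is annotated on this plasmid.

The functional segment is arranged as Streptococcus pyogenes gRNA scaffold, SUP4 terminator, yeast 2μ origin of replication, then a partial match to the RNA polymerase III SNR52 promoter. The amplified module therefore begins with the 3' part of one gRNA cassette (scaffold plus terminator) and ends with the promoter of a second cassette, with the 2μ origin carried between them. The spacer is recorded only as a 20-nucleotide placeholder, so the targeting sequences are presumably supplied during amplification, most likely on the primers, although the record does not describe this. According to the stated purpose, the resulting PCR product recombines in vivo in yeast with a second PCR product from a companion pEasyG3_zeo, _nat or _hph template. Those names suggest that the companions contribute the drug-resistance marker. The assembled episomal plasmid expresses two gRNAs.

SP6 and T7 promoters flank the module and appear to be residual cloning-site elements. A short fragment annotated as Tn5 transposase lies immediately upstream of the scaffold; its role is not stated, and it may be stuffer sequence or an incidental match. Cas9 is not encoded here and must be provided separately.
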