Features (pLannotate 1.2.2; 11 found; start..end, strand, type, name):
    254..272     +  promoter       SP6 promoter: promoter for bacteriophage SP6 RNA polymerase
    319..399     -  CDS            tnpA (fragment): TN5P_ECOLX - Also known as tnp. Experimental evidence at protein level: Swiss-Prot protein existence level 1. Mediates transposition of transposon Tn5 by a 'cut and paste' mechanism. First, the monomeric transposase binds the 19 bp inverted DNA repeats flanking the transposon. Then, dimerization of the DNA- bound transposase creates a synaptic DNA complex. After nicking of the first DNA strand, excision of the transposon proceeds through a series of intermediates. The transposase then mediates the insertion of the transposon at a new site by strand transfer. The activity of the wild- type tran
    400..474     +  misc_RNA       gRNA scaffold: guide RNA scaffold for the Streptococcus pyogenes CRISPR/Cas9 system
    479..498     +  terminator     SUP4 terminator: transcription terminator for the S. cerevisiae SUP4 tRNA gene
    610..1952    +  rep_origin     2μ ori: yeast 2μ plasmid origin of replication
   1979..2233    +  promoter       SNR52 promoter (fragment): promoter for the S. cerevisiae small nucleolar RNA gene SNR52
   2307..2325    -  promoter       T7 promoter: promoter for bacteriophage T7 RNA polymerase
   2335..2392    +  promoter       AmpR promoter (fragment): bla
   2439..3095    -  CDS            cat: CAT_ECOLX - Experimental evidence at protein level: Swiss-Prot protein existence level 1. This enzyme is an effector of chloramphenicol resistance in bacteria. From Escherichia coli. This protein is used as a marker in many commonly used cloning vectors, such as pACYC184.
   3096..3198    -  promoter       cat promoter: promoter of the E. coli cat gene encoding chloramphenicol acetyltransferase
   3299..3887    +  rep_origin     ori: high-copy-number ColE1/pMB1/pBR322/pUC origin of replication
>Addgene plasmid #184920 | pEasyG3_mic | addgene full sequence | sequence record 368413 | Addgene NGS Result
CGAAAAATCAATAATCAGACAACAAGATGTGCGAACTCGATATTTTACACGACTCTCTTTACCAATTCTG
CCCCGAATTACACTTAAAACGACTCAACAGCTTAACGTTGGCTTGCCACGCATTACTTGACTGTAAAACT
CTCACTCTTACCGAACTTGGCCGTAACCTGCCAACCAAAGCGAGAACAAAACATAACATCAAACGAATCG
ACCGATTGTTAGGTAATCGTCACCTGCAGGAAGGTTTAAACGCATTTAGGTGACACTATAGAAGTGTGTA
TCGCTCGAGGGATCCGAATTCGAAGTCTTGGTACGGAGGTCCAGATAGCCCAGTAGCTGACATTCATCCG
GGGTCAGCACCGTTTCTGCGGACTGGCTTTCTACGTGTTCCGCTTCCTTGTTTTAGAGCTAGAAATAGCA
AGTTAAAATAAGGCTAGTCCGTTATCAACTTGAAAAAGTGGCACCGAGTCGGTGGTGCTTTTTTTGTTTT
TTATGTCTCGGCGAATTGGGTGCGGCCGCGTTTGTCACCTTTCATAGGCCTGACGAAAGGGCCTCGTGAT
ACGCCTATTTTTATAGGTTAATGTCATGATAATAATGGTTTCTTAGTATGATCCAATATCAAAGGAAATG
ATAGCATTGAAGGATGAGACTAATCCAATTGAGGAGTGGCAGCATATAGAACAGCTAAAGGGTAGTGCTG
AAGGAAGCATACGATACCCCGCATGGAATGGGATAATATCACAGGAGGTACTAGACTACCTTTCATCCTA
CATAAATAGACGCATATAAGTACGCATTTAAGCATAAACACGCACTATGCCGTTCTTCTCATGTATATAT
ATATACAGGCAACACGCAGATATAGGTGCGACGTGAACAGTGAGCTGTATGTGCGCAGCTCGCGTTGCAT
TTTCGGAAGCGCTCGTTTTCGGAAACGCTTTGAAGTTCCTATTCCGAAGTTCCTATTCTCTAGAAAGTAT
AGGAACTTCAGAGCGCTTTTGAAAACCAAAAGCGCTCTGAAGACGCACTTTCAAAAAACCAAAAACGCAC
CGGACTGTAACGAGCTACTAAAATATTGCGAATACCGCTTCCACAAACATTGCTCAAAAGTATCTCTTTG
CTATATATCTCTGTGCTATATCCCTATATAACCTACCCATCCACCTTTCGCTCCTTGAACTTGCATCTAA
ACTCGACCTCTACATTTTTTATGTTTATCTCTAGTATTACTCTTTAGACAAAAAAATTGTAGTAAGAACT
ATTCATAGAGTGAATCGAAAACAATACGAAAATGTAAACATTTCCTATACGTAGTATATAGAGACAAAAT
AGAAGAAACCGTTCATAATTTTCTGACCAATGAAGAATCATCAACGCTATCACTTTCTGTTCACAAAGTA
TGCGCAATCCACATCGGTATAGAATATAATCGGGGATGCCTTTATCTTGAAAAAATGCACCCGCAGCTTC
GCTAGTAATCAGTAAACGCGGGAAGTGGAGTCAGGCTTTTTTTATGGAAGAGAAAATAGACACCAAAGTA
GCCTTCTTCTAACCTTAACGGACCTACAGTGCAAAAAGTTATCAAGAGACTGCATTATAGAGCGCACAAA
GGAGAAAAAAAGTAATCTAAGATGCTTTGTTAGAAAAATAGCGCTCTCGGGATGCATTTTTGTAGAACAA
AAAAGAAGTATAGATTCTTTGTTGGTAAAATAGCGCTCTCGCGTTGCATTTCTGTTCTGTAAAAATGCAG
CTCAGATTCTTTGTTTGAAAAATTAGCGCTCTCGCGTTGCATTTTTGTTTTACAAAAATGAAGCACAGAT
TCTTCGTTGGTAAAATAGCGCTTTCGCGTTGCATTTCTGTTCTGTAAAAATGCAGCTCAGATTCTTTGTT
TGAAAAATTAGCGCTCTCGCGTTGCATTTTTGTTCTACAAAATGAAGCACAGATGCTTCGTTCAGGTGGC
ACTTTTCGGGGAAATGTGTCTTTGAAAAGATAATGTATGATTATGCTTTCACTCATATTTATACAGAAAC
TTGATGTTTTCTTTCGAGTATATACAAGGTGATTACATGTACGTTTGAAGTACAACTCTAGATTTTGTAG
TGCCCTCTTGGGCTAGCGGTAAAGGTGCGCATTTTTTCACACCCTACAATGTTCTGTTCAAAAGATTTTG
GTCAAACGCTGTAGAAGTGAAAGTTGGTGCGCATGTTTCGGCGTTCGAAACTTCTCCGCAGTGGATAAAT
GATCCCATTCCTGTAGACTTCTTAATTAAGACGTCAGAATTCTCGAGGCGGCCGCATGTGAGTCTCCCTA
TAGTGAGTCGTATTAATTTCGCGGGCGGAACCCCTATTTGTTTATTTTTCTAAATACATTCAAATATGTA
TCCGCTCATGAGTAGCACCAGGCGTTTAAGGGCACCAATAACTGCCTTAAAAAAATTACGCCCCGCCCTG
CCACTCATCGCAGTACTGTTGTAATTCATTAAGCATTCTGCCGACATGGAAGCCATCACAAACGGCATGA
TGAACCTGAATCGCCAGCGGCATCAGCACCTTGTCGCCTTGCGTATAATATTTGCCCATGGTGAAAACGG
GGGCGAAGAAGTTGTCCATATTGGCCACGTTTAAATCAAAACTGGTGAAACTCACCCAGGGATTGGCTGA
GACAAAAAACATATTCTCAATAAACCCTTTAGGGAAATAGGCCAGGTTTTCACCGTAACACGCCACATCT
TGCGAATATATGTGTAGAAACTGCCGGAAATCGTCGTGGTATTCACTCCAGAGCGATGAAAACGTTTCAG
TTTGCTCATGGAAAACGGTGTAACAAGGGTGAACACTATCCCATATCACCAGCTCACCGTCTTTCATTGC
CATACGAAATTCCGGATGAGCATTCATCAGGCGGGCAAGAATGTGAATAAAGGCCGGATAAAACTTGTGC
TTATTTTTCTTTACGGTCTTTAAAAAGGCCGTAATATCCAGCTGAACGGTCTGGTTATAGGTACATTGAG
CAACTGACTGAAATGCCTCAAAATGTTCTTTACGATGCCATTGGGATATATCAACGGTGGTATATCCAGT
GATTTTTTTCTCCATTTTAGCTTCCTTAGCTCCTGAAAATCTCGATAACTCAAAAAATACGCCCGGTAGT
GATCTTATTTCATTATGGTGAAAGTTGGAACCTCTTACGTGCCGATCAAAGTCTCATTTTCGCCAAAAGT
TGTCATGACCAAAATCCCTTAACGTGAGTTTTCGTTCCACTGAGCGTCAGACCCCGTAGAAAAGATCAAA
GGATCTTCTTGAGATCCTTTTTTTCTGCGCGTAATCTGCTGCTTGCAAACAAAAAAACCACCGCTACCAG
CGGTGGTTTGTTTGCCGGATCAAGAGCTACCAACTCTTTTTCCGAAGGTAACTGGCTTCAGCAGAGCGCA
GATACCAAATACTGTTCTTCTAGTGTAGCCGTAGTTAGGCCACCACTTCAAGAACTCTGTAGCACCGCCT
ACATACCTCGCTCTGCTAATCCTGTTACCAGTGGCTGCTGCCAGTGGCGATAAGTCGTGTCTTACCGGGT
TGGACTCAAGACGATAGTTACCGGATAAGGCGCAGCGGTCGGGCTGAACGGGGGGTTCGTGCACACAGCC
CAGCTTGGAGCGAACGACCTACACCGAACTGAGATACCTACAGCGTGAGCTATGAGAAAGCGCCACGCTT
CCCGAAGGGAGAAAGGCGGACAGGTATCCGGTAAGCGGCAGGGTCGGAACAGGAGAGCGCACGAGGGAGC
TTCCAGGGGGAAACGCCTGGTATCTTTATAGTCCTGTCGGGTTTCGCCACCTCTGACTTGAGCGTCGATT
TTTGTGATGCTCGTCAGGGGGGCGGAGCCTATGGAAAAACGCCAGCAATGCGGCCTTTTTACGGTTCCTG
GCCTTTTGCTGGCCTTTTGCTCACATGTTCTTTCCTGCGTTATCCCCTGATTCTGTGGATAACCGTATTA
CCGCCTTTGAGTGAGCTGATACCGCTCGCCGCAGCCGAACGACCGAGCGCAGCGAGTCAGTGAGCGAGGA
AGC
